Addgene plasmid #218101: LacI-pLacI-pIV pm
Purpose: Phagemid that expresses LacI, and pIV under the Lac promoter
Depositing lab: Kevin Esvelt. Depositing organization: Massachusetts Institute of Technology. Publication: Random adversarial threshold search enables automated DNA screening. Gretton D, Wang B, Edison R, Foner L, Berlips J, Vogel T, Kysel M, Chen W, Sage-Ling F, Hauwe LV, Wooster S, Weinstein-Raun B, DeBenedictis EA, Liu AB, Chory E, Cui H, Li X, Dong J, Fabrega A, Dennison C, Don O, Ye CT, Uberoy K, Rivest RL, Gao M, Yu Y, Baum C, Damgard I, Yao AC, Esvelt KM. bioRxiv 2024.03.20.585782 10.1101/2024.03.20.585782.
Backbone
  Vector backbone: LacI pm
  Vector type: Bacterial Expression
Growth in bacteria
  Bacterial resistance: Ampicillin, 100 μg/mL
  Growth temperature: 37°C
  Growth strain: DH5alpha
  Copy number: High Copy
Gene/Insert
  Gene/Insert name: pIV
  Species: M13 bacteriophage
  Promoter: Lac promoter
  Cloning method: Gibson Cloning
Terms and licenses: Academic/Nonprofit Terms; Industry Terms: Not Available to Industry
Depositor comments: Please visit https://www.biorxiv.org/content/10.1101/2024.03.20.585782v1 for bioRxiv preprint.
How to cite: LacI-pLacI-pIV pm was a gift from Kevin Esvelt (Addgene plasmid # 218101 ; http://n2t.net/addgene:218101 ; RRID:Addgene_218101)
