[The description below was written by a language model from this plasmid's Addgene catalogue record and pLannotate feature annotations shown in this document.]
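Description:
LacI-pLacI-pIV pm is a 4,976-nt bacterial expression phagemid built by Gibson cloning on a "LacI pm" backbone. It is propagated in E. coli through a ColE1/pUC-type origin and is catalogued as high copy, although the annotation also detects a rop coding sequence directly downstream of the resistance gene; the record does not say whether this affects copy number. Selection is by ampicillin, with the β-lactamase gene annotated as driven by a cat promoter rather than its native one. An f1 origin gives the plasmid its phagemid character: in cells supplied with the remaining filamentous phage functions, it can be replicated as single-stranded DNA and packaged into phage particles. T3Te and T7Te early terminators flank the plasmid origin, presumably insulating it from read-through transcription.

The payload is M13 gene IV, encoding pIV, the outer-membrane secretin through which assembling filamentous phage particles are extruded from the cell. In the annotated sequence it lies immediately downstream of a lac promoter with its CAP binding site and lac operator, all in the same orientation, and the annotated end of the coding sequence slightly overlaps the f1 ori feature. Upstream on the same strand, lacI is expressed from its own lacI promoter, so the plasmid supplies the repressor that holds pIV expression down until it is relieved by IPTG or lactose.

The stated purpose is simply to express LacI and lac-controlled pIV from a phagemid. The associated publication concerns automated DNA synthesis screening, but the record does not specify how the construct was used in that work.
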