Features (pLannotate 1.2.2; 13 found; start..end, strand, type, name):
    854..870     -  protein_bind   lac operator: The lac repressor binds to the lac operator to inhibit transcription in E. coli. This inhibition can be relieved by adding lactose or isopropyl-β-D-thiogalactopyranoside (IPTG). lac repressor encoded by lacI
    878..908     -  promoter       lac promoter: promoter for the E. coli lac operon
    923..944     -  protein_bind   CAP binding site: CAP binding activates transcription in the presence of cAMP. E. coli catabolite activator protein
   1003..2085    -  CDS            lacI: lac repressor; lacI; The lac repressor binds to the lac operator to inhibit transcription in E. coli. This inhibition can be relieved by adding lactose or isopropyl-β-D-thiogalactopyranoside (IPTG).
   2086..2163    -  promoter       lacI promoter: lacI
   2205..2234    +  terminator     T3Te terminator: phage T3 early transcription terminator
   2256..2843    +  rep_origin     ori: high-copy-number ColE1/pMB1/pBR322/pUC origin of replication
   2855..2882    -  terminator     T7Te terminator: phage T7 early transcription terminator
   2906..3097    -  CDS            rop: Rop protein, which maintains plasmids at low copy number; rop
   3098..3958    -  CDS            AmpR: β-lactamase; bla; confers resistance to ampicillin, carbenicillin, and related antibiotics
   3959..4061    -  promoter       cat promoter: promoter of the E. coli cat gene encoding chloramphenicol acetyltransferase
   4072..4527    -  rep_origin     f1 ori (sequence partly withheld): f1 bacteriophage origin of replication; arrow indicates direction of (+) strand synthesis
   4515..819     -  CDS            M13 gene IV (across the origin) (sequence partly withheld): pIV; IV; phage assembly
>Addgene plasmid #218101 | LacI-pLacI-pIV pm | addgene full sequence | sequence record 432440 | Addgene NGS Result
T
[68 nt withheld, positions 2-69]
ATTAAAAATACCGAACGAACCACCA
[41 nt withheld, positions 95-135]
GCCTGCAACAGTGCCACGCTGAGAGCCAGCAGCAAAT
[32 nt withheld, positions 173-204]
AAATATCAAACCC
[35 nt withheld, positions 218-252]
TGAAAGGAATTGAGGAAGGTTATCTAAAATATCTTTAGGAGCACTAACAACTAATAGATTAGAGCCGTCA
ATAGATAATACATTTGAGGATTTAGAAGTATTAGACTTTACAAACAATTCGACAACTCGTATTAAATCCT
TTGCCCGAACGTTATTAATTTTAAAA
[72 nt withheld, positions 419-490]
T
[35 nt withheld, positions 492-526]
TTGTTTGGATTATACTTCTGAATAATGGAAGGGTTAGAACCTACCATATCAAAATTATTTGCACGTAAAA
CAGAAATAAAGAAATTGCGTAGATTTTCAGGTTTAACGTCAGATGAATATACAGTAACAGTACCTTTTAC
ATCGGGAGAAACAATAACGGATTCGCCTGATTGCTTTGAATACCAAGTTACA
[35 nt withheld, positions 719-753]
C
[77 nt withheld, positions 755-831]
CTGCACCTGCAGGTGTGTGAAATTGTTATCCGCTCACAATTCCACACAACATACGAGCCGGAAGCATAAA
GTGTAAAGCCTGGGGTGCCTAATGAGTGAGCTAACTCACATTAAGGTGGGCTGCAAAACAAAACGGCCTC
CTGTCAGGAAGCCGCTTTTATCGGGTACCGCTCACTGCCCGCTTTCCAGTCGGGAAACCTGTCGTGCCAG
CTGCATTAATGAATCGGCCAACGCGCGGGGAGAGGCGGTTTGCGTATTGGGCGCCAGGGTGGTTTTTCTT
TTCACCAGTGAGACGGGCAACAGCTGATTGCCCTTCACCGCCTGGCCCTGAGAGAGTTGCAGCAAGCGGT
CCACGCTGGTTTGCCCCAGCAGGCGAAAATCCTGTTTGATGGTGGTTAACGGCGGGATATAACATGAGCT
GTCTTCGGTATCGTCGTATCCCACTACCGAGATGTCCGCACCAACGCGCAGCCCGGACTCGGTAATGGCG
CGCATTGCGCCCAGCGCCATCTGATCGTTGGCAACCAGCATCGCAGTGGGAACGATGCCCTCATTCAGCA
TTTGCATGGTTTGTTGAAAACCGGACATGGCACTCCAGTCGCCTTCCCGTTCCGCTATCGGCTGAATTTG
ATTGCGAGTGAGATATTTATGCCAGCCAGCCAGACGCAGACGCGCCGAGACAGAACTTAATGGGCCCGCT
AACAGCGCGATTTGCTGGTGACCCAATGCGACCAGATGCTCCACGCCCAGTCGCGTACCGTCTTCATGGG
AGAAAATAATACTGTTGATGGGTGTCTGGTCAGAGACATCAAGAAATAACGCCGGAACATTAGTGCAGGC
AGCTTCCACAGCAATGGCATCCTGGTCATCCAGCGGATAGTTAATGATCAGCCCACTGACGCGTTGCGCG
AGAAGATTGTGCACCGCCGCTTTACAGGCTTCGACGCCGCTTCGTTCTACCATCGACACCACCACGCTGG
CACCCAGTTGATCGGCGCGAGATTTAATCGCCGCGACAATTTGCGACGGCGCGTGCAGGGCCAGACTGGA
GGTGGCAACGCCAATCAGCAACGACTGTTTGCCCGCCAGTTGTTGTGCCACGCGGTTGGGAATGTAATTC
AGCTCCGCCATCGCCGCTTCCACTTTTTCCCGCGTTTTCGCAGAAACGTGGCTGGCCTGGTTCACCACGC
GGGAAACGGTCTGATAAGAGACACCGGCATACTCTGCGACATCGTATAACGTTACTGGTTTCACATTCAC
CACCCTGAATTGACTCTCTTCCGGGCGCTATCATGCCATACCGCGAAAGGTTTTGCGCCATTCGATGGTG
TCGGGTCTTGACTCCAGCGTAACTGGACTGCAATCAACTCACTGGCTCACCTTCACGGGTGGGTCTTTCT
TCGGTAGAAAATCAAAGGATCTTCTTGAGATCCTTTTTTTCTGCGCGTAATCTGCTGCTTGCAAACAAAA
AAACCACCGCTACCAGCGGTGGTTTGTTTGCCGGATCAAGAGCTACCAACTCTTTTTCCGAGGTAACTGG
CTTCAGCAGAGCGCAGATACCAAATACTGTTCTTCTAGTGTAGCCGTAGTTAGGCCACCACTTCAAGAAC
TCTGTAGCACCGCCTACATACCTCGCTCTGCTAATCCTGTTACCAGTGGCTGCTGCCAGTGGCGATAAGT
CGTGTCTTACCGGGTTGGACTCAAGACGATAGTTACAGGATAAGGCGCAGCGGTCGGGCTGAACGGGGGG
TTCGTGCACACAGCCCAGCTTGGAGCGAACGACCTACACCGAACTGAGATACCTACAGCGTGAGCTATGA
GAAAGCGCCACGCTTCCCGAAGGGAGAAAGGCGGACAGGTATCCGGTAAGCGGCAGGGTCGGAACAGGAG
AGCGCACGAGGGAGCTTCCAGGGGGAAACGCCTGGTATCTTTATAGTCCTGTCGGGTTTCGCCACCTCTG
ACTTGAGCATCGATTTTTGTGATGCTCGTCAGGGGGGCGGAGCCTATGGAAAAACGCCAGCAACGCAGAA
AGGCCCACCCGAAGGTGAGCCAGGTGATTACATTTGGGCCCTCATCAGAGGTTTTCACCGTCATCACCGA
AACGCGCGAGGCAGCTGCGGTAAAGCTCATCAGCGTGGTCGTGAAGCGATTCACAGATGTCTGCCTGTTC
ATCCGCGTCCAGCTCGTTGAGTTTCTCCAGAAGCGTTAATGTCTGGCTTCTGATAAAGCGGGCCATGTTA
AGGGCGGTTTTTTCCTGTTTGGTCACTTACCAATGCTTAATCAGTGAGGCACCTATCTCAGCGATCTGTC
TATTTCGTTCATCCATAGTTGCCTGACTCCCCGTCGTGTAGATAACTACGATGCGGGAGGGCTTACCATC
TGGCCCCAGTGCTGCAATGATACCGCGAGACCCACGCTCACCGGCTCCAGATTTATCAGCAATAAACCAG
CCAGCCGGGAGGGCCGAGCGCAGAAGTGATCCTGCAACTTTATCCGCCTCCATCCAGTCTATTAATTGTT
GCCGGGAAGCTAGAGTAAGTAGTTCGCCAGTTAATAGTTTGCGCAACGTTGTTGCCATTGCTACAGGCAT
CGTGGTGTCACGCTCGTCGTTTGGTATGGCTTCATTCAGCTCCGGTTCCCAACGATCAAGGCGAGTTACA
TGATCCCCCATGTTGTGCAAAAAAGCGGTTAGCTCCTTCGGTCCTCCGATCGTTGCCAGAAGTAAGTTGG
CCGCAGTGTTATCACTCATGGTTATGACAGCACTGCATAATTCTCTTACTGTCATGCCATCCGTGAGATG
CTTTTCTGTGACTGGTGAGTACTCAACCAAGTCATTCTGAGAATAGTGTATGCGGCGACCGAGTTGCTCT
TGCCCGGCGTCAATACGGGATAATACCGCGCCACATAGCAGAACTTTAAAAGTGCTCATCATTGGAAAAC
GTTCTTCGGGGCGTAAACTCTCAAGGATCTTACCGCTGTTGAGATCCAGTTCGATGTAACCCACTCGTGC
ACCCAACTGATCTTCAGCATCTTTTACTTTCACCAGCGTTTCTGGGTGAGCAAAAACAGGAAGGCAAAAT
GCCGCAAAAAAGGGAATAAGGGCGACACGGAAATGTTGAATACTCATTTTAGCTTCCTTAGCTCCTGAAA
ATCTCGATAACTCAAAAAATACGCCCGGTAGTGATCTTATTTCATTATGGTGAAAGTTGGAACCTCTTAC
GTGCCGATCAAGTCAAAAGCAAATTGTAAACGTTAATATTTTGTTAAAATTCGCGTTAAATTTTTGTTAA
ATCAGCTCATTTTTTAACCAATAGGCCGAAATCGGCAAAATCCCTTATAAATCAAAAGAATAGCCCGAGA
TAGGTT
[37 nt withheld, positions 4198-4234]
AAAGAACGTGGACTCCAACGTCAAAGG
[141 nt withheld, positions 4262-4402]
G
[309 nt withheld, positions 4404-4712]
A
[68 nt withheld, positions 4714-4781]
G
[38 nt withheld, positions 4783-4820]
AGGAAAAACGCTCATGGAAATACCTACATTTTGACGCTCAATC
[38 nt withheld, positions 4864-4901]
C
[38 nt withheld, positions 4903-4940]
G
[35 nt withheld, positions 4942-4976]
